Addgene plasmid #178858: pCAGGS-chPKCdelta/eDHFR(69K6)-miRFP670
Purpose: Mammalian expression of PKCδ-eDHFR(69K6) chimera fused to miRFP670
Depositing lab: Shinya Tsukiji. Depositing organization: Nagoya Institute of Technology. Publication: A chemogenetic platform for controlling plasma membrane signaling and synthetic signal oscillation. Suzuki S, Nakamura A, Hatano Y, Yoshikawa M, Yoshii T, Sawada S, Atsuta-Tsunoda K, Aoki K, Tsukiji S. Cell Chem Biol. 2022 Sep 15;29(9):1446-1464.e10. doi: 10.1016/j.chembiol.2022.06.005. Epub 2022 Jul 13. PubMed 35835118.
Backbone
  Vector backbone: pCAGGS
  Backbone manufacturer: Dr. Jun-ichi Miyazaki (Osaka University, Japan)
  Backbone size w/o insert (bp): 4891
  Vector type: Mammalian Expression
Growth in bacteria
  Bacterial resistance: Ampicillin, 100 μg/mL
  Growth temperature: 37°C
  Growth strain: DH5alpha
  Copy number: High Copy
Gene/Insert
  Gene/Insert name: PKCδ(1-229)-eDHFR(69K6)-PKCδ(280-675)-miRFP670
  Species: H. sapiens (human)
  Insert size (bp): 3481
  Entrez Gene: PRKCD (a.k.a. ALPS3, CVID9, MAY1, PKCD, nPKC-delta)
  Promoter: CAG
  Cloning method: Gibson Cloning
Terms and licenses: Academic/Nonprofit Terms; Industry Terms: Not Available to Industry
Depositor comments: The chemical mDcTMP, to control protein translocation, can be obtained from Funakoshi Co., Ltd. https://www.funakoshi.co.jp/exports_contents/95015. Please visit https://www.biorxiv.org/content/10.1101/2021.03.16.435568v1 for bioRxiv preprint.
How to cite: pCAGGS-chPKCdelta/eDHFR(69K6)-miRFP670 was a gift from Shinya Tsukiji (Addgene plasmid # 178858 ; http://n2t.net/addgene:178858 ; RRID:Addgene_178858)
