[The description below was written by a language model from this plasmid's Addgene catalogue record and pLannotate feature annotations shown in this document.]
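Description:
pCAGGS-chPKCdelta/eDHFR(69K6)-miRFP670 is a mammalian expression plasmid built on the pCAGGS backbone. It is propagated in E. coli through a high-copy ColE1/pUC-type origin and selected with ampicillin via the β-lactamase gene. Transcription of the insert is driven by the CAG promoter, annotated here as its component parts: the human CMV immediate-early enhancer, the chicken β-actin promoter (split across the ends of the linearised sequence record), and a chimeric chicken β-actin/rabbit β-globin intron. The transcript ends at a rabbit β-globin polyadenylation signal. The short HBB fragments flanking the insert are most likely remnants of the β-globin sequences in the pCAGGS cassette rather than expressed payload. The backbone also carries an SV40 origin and SV40 poly(A) signal, plus residual lac promoter/operator and T3 promoter elements. No mammalian selection marker is annotated.

The payload is a single chimeric open reading frame in which residues 1–229 and 280–675 of human protein kinase Cδ (PRKCD) flank an engineered E. coli dihydrofolate reductase variant, eDHFR(69K6), inserted in place of the intervening PKCδ segment. The whole chimera is fused at its C-terminus to the near-infrared fluorescent protein miRFP670, which needs biliverdin as a cofactor. The feature table labels the entire chimeric region as PRKCD and does not separately annotate the eDHFR portion.

According to the record, the construct belongs to a chemogenetic platform for controlling plasma membrane signalling. The depositor notes that the compound mDcTMP is used to control protein translocation, presumably by engaging the eDHFR module as a trimethoprim-type ligand. The miRFP670 tag allows the chimera's localisation to be followed by imaging.
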