Features (pLannotate 1.2.2; 21 found; start..end, strand, type, name):
      1..126     +  promoter       chicken β-actin promoter (fragment): contains a 21-bp deletion relative to the standard chicken β-actin promoter
    127..1143    +  intron         chimeric intron: chimera between introns from chicken β-actin and rabbit β-globin
   1141..1197    +  CDS            HBB (fragment): HBB_LEPEU - Experimental evidence at protein level: Swiss-Prot protein existence level 1. Involved in oxygen transport from the lung to the various peripheral tissues. From Lepus europaeus (European hare).
   1227..3671    +  CDS            PRKCD: KPCD_HUMAN - Also known as PKCD From Homo sapiens (Human).
   3744..4688    +  CDS            miRFP670: miRFP670 is a basic (constitutively fluorescent) near ir fluorescent protein published in 2016, derived from Rhodopseudomonas palustris. It has low acid sensitivity. It requires the cofactor biliverdin for fluorescence.
   4710..4728    -  promoter       T3 promoter: promoter for bacteriophage T3 RNA polymerase
   4787..4861    +  CDS            HBB (fragment): HBB_PONPY - Experimental evidence at transcript level: Swiss-Prot protein existence level 2. Involved in oxygen transport from the lung to the various peripheral tissues. From Pongo pygmaeus (Bornean orangutan).
   4932..4987    +  polyA_signal   β-globin poly(A) signal: rabbit β-globin polyadenylation signal (Gil and Proudfoot, 1987)
   5372..5388    -  protein_bind   lac operator: The lac repressor binds to the lac operator to inhibit transcription in E. coli. This inhibition can be relieved by adding lactose or isopropyl-β-D-thiogalactopyranoside (IPTG). lac repressor encoded by lacI
   5396..5426    -  promoter       lac promoter: promoter for the E. coli lac operon
   5441..5462    -  protein_bind   CAP binding site: CAP binding activates transcription in the presence of cAMP. E. coli catabolite activator protein
   5475..5514    -  CDS            lacI (fragment): lac repressor; lacI; The lac repressor binds to the lac operator to inhibit transcription in E. coli. This inhibition can be relieved by adding lactose or isopropyl-β-D-thiogalactopyranoside (IPTG).
   5521..5543    +  promoter       SV40 promoter (fragment): SV40 enhancer and early promoter
   5567..5702    +  rep_origin     SV40 ori: SV40 origin of replication
   5722..5856    +  polyA_signal   SV40 poly(A) signal: SV40 polyadenylation signal
   5858..5912    -  CDS            lacI (fragment): lac repressor; lacI; The lac repressor binds to the lac operator to inhibit transcription in E. coli. This inhibition can be relieved by adding lactose or isopropyl-β-D-thiogalactopyranoside (IPTG).
   6095..6683    -  rep_origin     ori: high-copy-number ColE1/pMB1/pBR322/pUC origin of replication
   6854..7714    -  CDS            AmpR: β-lactamase; bla; confers resistance to ampicillin, carbenicillin, and related antibiotics
   7715..7819    -  promoter       AmpR promoter: bla
   7850..8229    +  enhancer       CMV enhancer: human cytomegalovirus immediate early enhancer
   8231..8347    +  promoter       chicken β-actin promoter (fragment): contains a 21-bp deletion relative to the standard chicken β-actin promoter
>Addgene plasmid #178858 | pCAGGS-chPKCdelta/eDHFR(69K6)-miRFP670 | addgene full sequence | sequence record 351711 | Addgene Partial NGS Result
GGGCGGGGCGGGGCGAGGCGGAGAGGTGCGGCGGCAGCCAATCAGAGCGGCGCGCTCCGAAAGTTTCCTT
TTATGGCGAGGCGGCGGCGGCGGCGGCCCTATAAAAAGCGAAGCGCGCGGCGGGCGGGAGTCGCTGCGCG
CTGCCTTCGCCCCGTGCCCCGCTCCGCCGCCGCCTCGCGCCGCCCGCCCCGGCTCTGACTGACCGCGTTA
CTCCCACAGGTGAGCGGGCGGGACGGCCCTTCTCCTCCGGGCTGTAATTAGCGCTTGGTTTAATGACGGC
TTGTTTCTTTTCTGTGGCTGCGTGAAAGCCTTGAGGGGCTCCGGGAGGGCCCTTTGTGCGGGGGGAGCGG
CTCGGGGGGTGCGTGCGTGTGTGTGTGCGTGGGGAGCGCCGCGTGCGGCTCCGCGCTGCCCGGCGGCTGT
GAGCGCTGCGGGCGCGGCGCGGGGCTTTGTGCGCTCCGCAGTGTGCGCGAGGGGAGCGCGGCCGGGGGCG
GTGCCCCGCGGTGCGGGGGGGGCTGCGAGGGGAACAAAGGCTGCGTGCGGGGTGTGTGCGTGGGGGGGTG
AGCAGGGGGTGTGGGCGCGTCGGTCGGGCTGCAACCCCCCCTGCACCCCCCTCCCCGAGTTGCTGAGCAC
GGCCCGGCTTCGGGTGCGGGGCTCCGTACGGGGCGTGGCGCGGGGCTCGCCGTGCCGGGCGGGGGGTGGC
GGCAGGTGGGGGTGCCGGGCGGGGCGGGGCCGCCTCGGGCCGGGGAGGGCTCGGGGGAGGGGCGCGGCGG
CCCCCGGAGCGCCGGCGGCTGTCGAGGCGCGGCGAGCCGCAGCCATTGCCTTTTATGGTAATCGTGCGAG
AGGGCGCAGGGACTTCCTTTGTCCCAAATCTGTGCGGAGCCGAAATCTGGGAGGCGCCGCCGCACCCCCT
CTAGCGGGCGCGGGGCGAAGCGGTGCGGCGCCGGCAGGAAGGAAATGGGCGGGGAGGGCCTTCGTGCGTC
GCCGCGCCGCCGTCCCCTTCTCCCTCTCCAGCCTCGGGGCTGTCCGCGGGGGGACGGCTGCCTTCGGGGG
GGACGGGGCAGGGCGGGGTTCGGCTTCTGGCGTGTGACCGGCGGCTCTAGAGCCTCTGCTAACCATGTTC
ATGCCTTCTTCTTTTTCCTACAGCTCCTGGGCAACGTGCTGGTTATTGTGCTGTCTCATCATTTTGGCAA
AGAATTCATAGTAGCTAGCAGTTGCTCGAGGCCACCATGGCGCCGTTCCTGCGCATCGCCTTCAACTCCT
ATGAGCTGGGCTCCCTGCAGGCCGAGGACGAGGCGAACCAGCCCTTCTGTGCCGTGAAGATGAAGGAGGC
GCTCAGCACAGAGCGTGGGAAAACACTGGTGCAGAAGAAGCCGACCATGTATCCTGAGTGGAAGTCGACG
TTCGATGCCCACATCTATGAGGGGCGCGTCATCCAGATTGTGCTAATGCGGGCAGCAGAGGAGCCAGTGT
CTGAGGTGACCGTGGGTGTGTCGGTGCTGGCCGAGCGCTGCAAGAAGAACAATGGCAAGGCTGAGTTCTG
GCTGGACCTGCAGCCTCAGGCCAAGGTGTTGATGTCTGTTCAGTATTTCCTGGAGGACGTGGATTGCAAA
CAGTCTATGCGCAGTGAGGACGAGGCCAAGTTCCCAACGATGAACCGCCGCGGAGCCATCAAACAGGCCA
AAATCCACTACATCAAGAACCATGAGTTTATCGCCACCTTCTTTGGGCAACCCACCTTCTGTTCTGTGTG
CAAAGACTTTGTCTGGGGCCTCAACAAGCAAGGCTACAAATGCAGGCAATGTAACGCTGCCATCCACAAG
AAATGCATCGACAAGATCATCGGCAGATGCACTGGCACCGCGGCCAACAGCCGGGACACTATATTCCAGA
AAGAACGCTTCAACATCGACATGCCGACCGGTTCTGGGTCCGCAGCCAGTAGCGCCGGAAGTATGATCAG
TCTGATTGCGGCGTTAGCGGTAGATCGCGTTATCGGCATGGAAAACGCCATGCCGTGGAACCTGCCTGCC
GATCTCGCCTGGTTTAAACGCAACACCTTAAATAAACCCGTGATTATGGGCCGCCATACCTGGGAATCAA
TCGGTCGTCCGTTGCCAGGACGCAAAAATATTATCCTCAGCAGTCAACCGGGTACGGACAAAAAAAAGAA
AAAGAAAGATCGCGTAACGTGGGTGAAGTCGGTGGATGAAGCCATCGCGGCGTGTGGTGACGTACCAGAA
ATCATGGTGATTGGCGGCGGTCGCGTTTATGAACAGTTCTTGCCAAAAGCGCAAAAACTGTATCTGACGC
ATATCGACGCAGAAGTGGAAGGCGACACCCATTTCCCGGATTACGAGCCGGATGACTGGGAATCGGTATT
CAGCGAATTCCACGATGCTGATGCGCAGAACTCTCACAGCTATTGCTTTGAGATTCTGGAGCGGCGGGGT
GCTTCGGGTGGCGGCGGATCTTCAGCTCCCGGGGGCATCAACCAGAAGCTTTTGGCTGAGGCCTTGAACC
AAGTCACCCAGAGAGCCTCCCGGAGATCAGACTCAGCCTCCTCAGAGCCTGTTGGGATATATCAGGGTTT
CGAGAAGAAGACCGGAGTTGCTGGGGAGGACATGCAAGACAACAGTGGGACCTACGGCAAGATCTGGGAG
GGCAGCAGCAAGTGCAACATCAACAACTTCATCTTCCACAAGGTCCTGGGCAAAGGCAGCTTCGGGAAGG
TGCTGCTTGGAGAGCTGAAGGGCAGAGGAGAGTACTTTGCCATCAAGGCCCTCAAGAAGGATGTGGTCCT
GATCGACGACGACGTGGAGTGCACCATGGTTGAGAAGCGGGTGCTGACACTTGCCGCAGAGAATCCCTTT
CTCACCCACCTCATCTGCACCTTCCAGACCAAGGACCACCTGTTCTTTGTGATGGAGTTCCTCAACGGGG
GGGACCTGATGTACCACATCCAGGACAAAGGCCGCTTTGAACTCTACCGTGCCACGTTTTATGCCGCTGA
GATAATGTGTGGACTGCAGTTTCTACACAGCAAGGGCATCATTTACAGGGACCTCAAACTGGACAATGTG
CTGTTGGACCGGGATGGCCACATCAAGATTGCCGACTTTGGGATGTGCAAAGAGAACATATTCGGGGAGA
GCCGGGCCAGCACCTTCTGCGGCACCCCTGACTATATCGCCCCTGAGATCCTACAGGGCCTGAAGTACAC
ATTCTCTGTGGACTGGTGGTCTTTCGGGGTCCTTCTGTACGAGATGCTCATTGGCCAGTCCCCCTTCCAT
GGTGATGATGAGGATGAACTCTTCGAGTCCATCCGTGTGGACACGCCACATTATCCCCGCTGGATCACCA
AGGAGTCCAAGGACATCCTGGAGAAGCTCTTTGAAAGGGAACCAACCAAGAGGCTGGGAGTGACGGGAAA
CATCAAAATCCACCCCTTCTTCAAGACCATAAACTGGACTCTGCTGGAAAAGCGGAGGTTGGAGCCACCC
TTCAGGCCCAAAGTGAAGTCACCCAGAGACTACAGTAACTTTGACCAGGAGTTCCTGAACGAGAAGGCGC
GCCTCTCCTACAGCGACAAGAACCTCATCGACTCCATGGACCAGTCTGCATTCGCTGGCTTCTCCTTTGT
GAACCCCAAATTCGAGCACCTCCTGGAAGATGCGGCCGCTGGTAGTGGTGCTGGCTCTGGTGCTGGTAGT
GGCGCTGGTTCCGGTGCTGGCTCTTCGGCCGCTATGGTAGCAGGTCATGCCTCTGGCAGCCCCGCATTCG
GGACCGCCTCTCATTCGAATTGCGAACATGAAGAGATCCACCTCGCCGGCTCGATCCAGCCGCATGGCGC
GCTTCTGGTCGTCAGCGAACATGATCATCGCGTCATCCAGGCCAGCGCCAACGCCGCGGAATTTCTGAAT
CTCGGAAGCGTACTCGGCGTTCCGCTCGCCGAGATCGACGGCGATCTGTTGATCAAGATCCTGCCGCATC
TCGATCCCACCGCCGAAGGCATGCCGGTCGCGGTGCGCTGCCGGATCGGCAATCCCTCTACGGAGTACTG
CGGTCTGATGCATCGGCCTCCGGAAGGCGGGCTGATCATCGAACTCGAACGTGCCGGCCCGTCGATCGAT
CTGTCAGGCACGCTGGCGCCGGCGCTGGAGCGGATCCGCACGGCGGGTTCACTGCGCGCGCTGTGCGATG
ACACCGTGCTGCTGTTTCAGCAGTGCACCGGCTACGACCGGGTGATGGTGTATCGTTTCGATGAGCAAGG
CCACGGCCTGGTATTCTCCGAGTGCCATGTGCCTGGGCTCGAATCCTATTTCGGCAACCGCTATCCGTCG
TCGACTGTCCCGCAGATGGCGCGGCAGCTGTACGTGCGGCAGCGCGTCCGCGTGCTGGTCGACGTCACCT
ATCAGCCGGTGCCGCTGGAGCCGCGGCTGTCGCCGCTGACCGGGCGCGATCTCGACATGTCGGGCTGCTT
CCTGCGCTCGATGTCGCCGTGCCATCTGCAGTTCCTGAAGGACATGGGCGTGCGCGCCACCCTGGCGGTG
TCGCTGGTGGTCGGCGGCAAGCTGTGGGGCCTGGTTGTCTGTCACCATTATCTGCCGCGCTTCATCCGTT
TCGAGCTGCGGGCGATCTGCAAACGGCTCGCCGAAAGGATCGCGACGCGGATCACCGCGCTTGAGAGCTA
GGAGCTCCAGCTTTTGTTCCCTTTAGTGAGGGTTAATTGCGCGCTTGGCGTAATCATGGTCATAGCTGTT
TCCTGTGTGAAATTGTTATCCGCTAATTCACTCCTCAGGTGCAGGCTGCCTATCAGAAGGTGGTGGCTGG
TGTGGCCAATGCCCTGGCTCACAAATACCACTGAGATCTTTTTCCCTCTGCCAAAAATTATGGGGACATC
ATGAAGCCCCTTGAGCATCTGACTTCTGGCTAATAAAGGAAATTTATTTTCATTGCAATAGTGTGTTGGA
ATTTTTTGTGTCTCTCACTCGGAAGGACATATGGGAGGGCAAATCATTTAAAACATCAGAATGAGTATTT
GGTTTAGAGTTTGGCAACATATGCCCATATGCTGGCTGCCATGAACAAAGGTTGGCTATAAAGAGGTCAT
CAGTATATGAAACAGCCCCCTGCTGTCCATTCCTTATTCCATAGAAAAGCCTTGACTTGAGGTTAGATTT
TTTTTATATTTTGTTTTGTGTTATTTTTTTCTTTAACATCCCTAAAATTTTCCTTACATGTTTTACTAGC
CAGATTTTTCCTCCTCTCCTGACTACTCCCAGTCATAGCTGTCCCTCTTCTCTTATGGAGATCCCTCGAC
CTGCAGCCCAAGCTTGGCGTAATCATGGTCATAGCTGTTTCCTGTGTGAAATTGTTATCCGCTCACAATT
CCACACAACATACGAGCCGGAAGCATAAAGTGTAAAGCCTGGGGTGCCTAATGAGTGAGCTAACTCACAT
TAATTGCGTTGCGCTCACTGCCCGCTTTCCAGTCGGGAAACCTGTCGTGCCAGCGGATCCGCATCTCAAT
TAGTCAGCAACCATAGTCCCGCCCCTAACTCCGCCCATCCCGCCCCTAACTCCGCCCAGTTCCGCCCATT
CTCCGCCCCATGGCTGACTAATTTTTTTTATTTATGCAGAGGCCGAGGCCGCCTCGGCCTCTGAGCTATT
CCAGAAGTAGTGAGGAGGCTTTTTTGGAGGCCTAGGCTTTTGCAAAAAGCTAACTTGTTTATTGCAGCTT
ATAATGGTTACAAATAAAGCAATAGCATCACAAATTTCACAAATAAAGCATTTTTTTCACTGCATTCTAG
TTGTGGTTTGTCCAAACTCATCAATGTATCTTATCATGTCTGGATCCGCTGCATTAATGAATCGGCCAAC
GCGCGGGGAGAGGCGGTTTGCGTATTGGGCGCTCTTCCGCTTCCTCGCTCACTGACTCGCTGCGCTCGGT
CGTTCGGCTGCGGCGAGCGGTATCAGCTCACTCAAAGGCGGTAATACGGTTATCCACAGAATCAGGGGAT
AACGCAGGAAAGAACATGTGAGCAAAAGGCCAGCAAAAGGCCAGGAACCGTAAAAAGGCCGCGTTGCTGG
CGTTTTTCCATAGGCTCCGCCCCCCTGACGAGCATCACAAAAATCGACGCTCAAGTCAGAGGTGGCGAAA
CCCGACAGGACTATAAAGATACCAGGCGTTTCCCCCTGGAAGCTCCCTCGTGCGCTCTCCTGTTCCGACC
CTGCCGCTTACCGGATACCTGTCCGCCTTTCTCCCTTCGGGAAGCGTGGCGCTTTCTCATAGCTCACGCT
GTAGGTATCTCAGTTCGGTGTAGGTCGTTCGCTCCAAGCTGGGCTGTGTGCACGAACCCCCCGTTCAGCC
CGACCGCTGCGCCTTATCCGGTAACTATCGTCTTGAGTCCAACCCGGTAAGACACGACTTATCGCCACTG
GCAGCAGCCACTGGTAACAGGATTAGCAGAGCGAGGTATGTAGGCGGTGCTACAGAGTTCTTGAAGTGGT
GGCCTAACTACGGCTACACTAGAAGAACAGTATTTGGTATCTGCGCTCTGCTGAAGCCAGTTACCTTCGG
AAAAAGAGTTGGTAGCTCTTGATCCGGCAAACAAACCACCGCTGGTAGCGGTGGTTTTTTTGTTTGCAAG
CAGCAGATTACGCGCAGAAAAAAAGGATCTCAAGAAGATCCTTTGATCTTTTCTACGGGGTCTGACGCTC
AGTGGAACGAAAACTCACGTTAAGGGATTTTGGTCATGAGATTATCAAAAAGGATCTTCACCTAGATCCT
TTTAAATTAAAAATGAAGTTTTAAATCAATCTAAAGTATATATGAGTAAACTTGGTCTGACAGTTACCAA
TGCTTAATCAGTGAGGCACCTATCTCAGCGATCTGTCTATTTCGTTCATCCATAGTTGCCTGACTCCCCG
TCGTGTAGATAACTACGATACGGGAGGGCTTACCATCTGGCCCCAGTGCTGCAATGATACCGCGAGACCC
ACGCTCACCGGCTCCAGATTTATCAGCAATAAACCAGCCAGCCGGAAGGGCCGAGCGCAGAAGTGGTCCT
GCAACTTTATCCGCCTCCATCCAGTCTATTAATTGTTGCCGGGAAGCTAGAGTAAGTAGTTCGCCAGTTA
ATAGTTTGCGCAACGTTGTTGCCATTGCTACAGGCATCGTGGTGTCACGCTCGTCGTTTGGTATGGCTTC
ATTCAGCTCCGGTTCCCAACGATCAAGGCGAGTTACATGATCCCCCATGTTGTGCAAAAAAGCGGTTAGC
TCCTTCGGTCCTCCGATCGTTGTCAGAAGTAAGTTGGCCGCAGTGTTATCACTCATGGTTATGGCAGCAC
TGCATAATTCTCTTACTGTCATGCCATCCGTAAGATGCTTTTCTGTGACTGGTGAGTACTCAACCAAGTC
ATTCTGAGAATAGTGTATGCGGCGACCGAGTTGCTCTTGCCCGGCGTCAATACGGGATAATACCGCGCCA
CATAGCAGAACTTTAAAAGTGCTCATCATTGGAAAACGTTCTTCGGGGCGAAAACTCTCAAGGATCTTAC
CGCTGTTGAGATCCAGTTCGATGTAACCCACTCGTGCACCCAACTGATCTTCAGCATCTTTTACTTTCAC
CAGCGTTTCTGGGTGAGCAAAAACAGGAAGGCAAAATGCCGCAAAAAAGGGAATAAGGGCGACACGGAAA
TGTTGAATACTCATACTCTTCCTTTTTCAATATTATTGAAGCATTTATCAGGGTTATTGTCTCATGAGCG
GATACATATTTGAATGTATTTAGAAAAATAAACAAATAGGGGTTCCGCGCACATTTCCCCGAAAAGTGCC
ACCTGGGTCGACATTGATTATTGACTAGTTATTAATAGTAATCAATTACGGGGTCATTAGTTCATAGCCC
ATATATGGAGTTCCGCGTTACATAACTTACGGTAAATGGCCCGCCTGGCTGACCGCCCAACGACCCCCGC
CCATTGACGTCAATAATGACGTATGTTCCCATAGTAACGCCAATAGGGACTTTCCATTGACGTCAATGGG
TGGAGTATTTACGGTAAACTGCCCACTTGGCAGTACATCAAGTGTATCATATGCCAAGTACGCCCCCTAT
TGACGTCAATGACGGTAAATGGCCCGCCTGGCATTATGCCCAGTACATGACCTTATGGGACTTTCCTACT
TGGCAGTACATCTACGTATTAGTCATCGCTATTACCATGGTCGAGGTGAGCCCCACGTTCTGCTTCACTC
TCCCCATCTCCCCCCCCTCCCCACCCCCAATTTTGTATTTATTTATTTTTTAATTATTTTGTGCAGCGAT
GGGGGCGGGGGGGGGGG
